Addgene plasmid #138616: ADH1pro_CBF1_SIR4
Purpose: Transcription factor tagged with Sir4 used for Calling Cards experiments for binding measurement
Depositing lab: Rob Mitra. Depositing organization: Washington University in Saint Louis.
Backbone
  Vector backbone: Unknown
  Vector type: Yeast Expression
Growth in bacteria
  Bacterial resistance: Ampicillin, 100 μg/mL
  Growth temperature: 37°C
  Growth strain: DH5alpha
  Copy number: Low Copy
Gene/Insert
  Gene/Insert name: CBF1
  Species: S. cerevisiae (budding yeast)
  Entrez Gene: CBF1 (a.k.a. YJR060W, CEP1, CPF1)
  Promoter: ADH1
  Cloning method: Restriction Enzyme; 5′ cloning site unknown (unknown if destroyed); 3′ cloning site unknown (unknown if destroyed)
  Sequencing primers: 5′ unknown
Terms and licenses: Academic/Nonprofit Terms; Industry Terms: Not Available to Industry
How to cite: ADH1pro_CBF1_SIR4 was a gift from Rob Mitra (Addgene plasmid # 138616 ; http://n2t.net/addgene:138616 ; RRID:Addgene_138616)
