[The description below was written by a language model from this plasmid's Addgene catalogue record and pLannotate feature annotations shown in this document.]
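Description:
ADH1pro_CBF1_SIR4 is a yeast expression plasmid of about 10 kb built for Calling Cards experiments, in which a transcription factor is fused to part of Sir4 so that its genomic binding can be measured. The catalogue lists the backbone as unknown, but the annotated features show a centromeric shuttle vector. CEN4 and an ARS1 fragment provide stable, low-copy maintenance in Saccharomyces cerevisiae, and LEU2 under its own promoter allows selection by leucine prototrophy. For propagation in E. coli the plasmid carries a ColE1/pUC-type origin and the β-lactamase gene for ampicillin resistance. The catalogue describes it as low copy, although the origin is annotated as a high-copy type.

The expression cassette begins with the constitutive S. cerevisiae ADH1 promoter, which drives the full CBF1 coding sequence. CBF1 encodes a DNA-binding protein that recognises the CDEI motif found at centromeres and in several promoters, and it acts in chromosome segregation and sulfur metabolism gene activation. A 750 bp fragment of SIR4 follows CBF1 directly, consistent with an in-frame fusion. A short stretch matching Myc epitope repeats comes next, presumably for detecting the fusion protein, and the cassette ends with a remnant of the ADH1 coding region and the ADH1 terminator. In the Calling Cards approach, the Sir4 portion generally serves to recruit the Ty5 retrotransposon integrase, so that transposon insertions accumulate near sites bound by the tethered factor and can be mapped by sequencing. The record itself does not spell out this mechanism. The remaining small annotated fragments (lacZα, lacI, bom, tet promoter and several partial yeast ORFs) appear to be backbone remnants or flanking genomic sequence rather than functional elements.
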