Features (pLannotate 1.2.2; 21 found; start..end, strand, type, name):
      1..705     +  promoter       ADH1 promoter: S. cerevisiae ADH1; promoter for alcohol dehydrogenase 1
    733..1785    +  CDS            CBF1: CBF1_YEAST - Also known as CEP1, CP1, CPF1. Experimental evidence at protein level: Swiss-Prot protein existence level 1. Required for chromosome stability and methionine prototrophy. It is involved in chromosomal segregation. Binds to a highly conserved DNA sequence (5'-RTCACRTG-3'), called CDEI, found in centromeres and in several promoters. DNA-binding activity is enhanced by MET28. Required as an auxiliary factor for transcriptional activation of sulfur metabolism together with MET4 and MET28. From Saccharomyces cerevisiae (strain ATCC 204508 / S288c) (Baker's yeast).
   1786..2535    +  CDS            SIR4 (fragment): SIR4_YEAST - Also known as ASD1, STE9, UTH2. Experimental evidence at protein level: Swiss-Prot protein existence level 1. The proteins SIR1 through SIR4 are required for transcriptional repression of the silent mating type loci, HML and HMR (PubMed:18039933). The proteins SIR2 through SIR4 repress mulitple loci by modulating chromatin structure (PubMed:18039933). Involves the compaction of chromatin fiber into a more condensed form (PubMed:18039933). From Saccharomyces cerevisiae (strain ATCC 204508 / S288c) (Baker's yeast).
   2551..2661    +  CDS            13xMyc (fragment): 13 tandem Myc epitope tags
   2912..3046    +  CDS            ADH1 (fragment): ADH1_YEAST - Also known as ADC1. Experimental evidence at protein level: Swiss-Prot protein existence level 1. This isozyme preferentially catalyzes the conversion of primary unbranched alcohols to their corresponding aldehydes. Also shows activity toward secondary alcohols. From Saccharomyces cerevisiae (strain ATCC 204508 / S288c) (Baker's yeast).
   3050..3237    +  terminator     ADH1 terminator: S. cerevisiae ADH1; transcription terminator for the S. cerevisiae alcohol dehydrogenase 1 (ADH1) gene
   3381..3447    +  CDS            lacZα (fragment): LacZα fragment of β-galactosidase; lacZ fragment
   3453..3504    -  misc_feature   bom (fragment): basis of mobility region from pBR322
   3509..3619    +  CDS            RMD1 (fragment): RMD1_YEAST - Experimental evidence at protein level: Swiss-Prot protein existence level 1. Required for sporulation where it is believed to have a role in meiotic nuclear division. From Saccharomyces cerevisiae (strain ATCC 204508 / S288c) (Baker's yeast).
   4067..4359    -  misc_feature   CEN4: S. cerevisiae CEN4 centromere
   4359..4376    -  promoter       tet promoter (fragment): E. coli promoter for tetracycline efflux protein gene
   4392..5021    -  rep_origin     ARS1 (fragment): S. cerevisiae autonomously replicating sequence ARS1/ARS416
   5021..5122    +  CDS            NFS1 (fragment): NFS1_YEAST - Also known as SPL1 From Saccharomyces cerevisiae (strain ATCC 204508 / S288c) (Baker's yeast).
   5484..6578    -  CDS            LEU2: 3-isopropylmalate dehydrogenase, required for leucine biosynthesis; S. cerevisiae LEU2; yeast auxotrophic marker
   6579..6986    -  promoter       LEU2 promoter: S. cerevisiae LEU2
   7126..7203    -  CDS            YO192_YEAST (fragment): Experimental evidence at protein level: Swiss-Prot protein existence level 1. From Saccharomyces cerevisiae (strain ATCC 204508 / S288c) (Baker's yeast).
   7334..7438    +  promoter       AmpR promoter: bla
   7439..8299    +  CDS            AmpR: β-lactamase; bla; confers resistance to ampicillin, carbenicillin, and related antibiotics
   8470..9058    +  rep_origin     ori: high-copy-number ColE1/pMB1/pBR322/pUC origin of replication
   9241..9294    +  CDS            lacI (fragment): lac repressor; lacI; The lac repressor binds to the lac operator to inhibit transcription in E. coli. This inhibition can be relieved by adding lactose or isopropyl-β-D-thiogalactopyranoside (IPTG).
   9344..9682    +  CDS            YO085_YEAST: Protein predicted: Swiss-Prot protein existence level 4. From Saccharomyces cerevisiae (strain ATCC 204508 / S288c) (Baker's yeast).
>Addgene plasmid #138616 | ADH1pro_CBF1_SIR4 | addgene full sequence | sequence record 275117 | Addgene NGS Result
ATCCTTTTGTTGTTTCCGGGTGTACAATATGGACTTCCTCTTTTCTGGCAACCAAACCCATACATCGGGA
TTCCTATAATACCTTCGTTGGTCTCCCTAACATGTAGGTGGCGGAGGGGAGATATACAATAGAACAGATA
CCAGACAAGACATAATGGGCTAAACAAGACTACACCAATTACACTGCCTCATTGATGGTGGTACATAACG
AACTAATACTGTAGCCCTAGACTTGATAGCCATCATCATATCGAAGTTTCACTACCCTTTTTCCATTTGC
CATCTATTGAAGTAATAATAGGCGCATGCAACTTCTTTTCTTTTTTTTTCTTTTCTCTCTCCCCCGTTGT
TGTCTCACCATATCCGCAATGACAAAAAAATGATGGAAGACACTAAAGGAAAAAATTAACGACAAAGACA
GCACCAACAGATGTCGTTGTTCCAGAGCTGATGAGGGGTATCTCGAAGCACACGAAACTTTTTCCTTCCT
TCATTCACGCACACTACTCTCTAATGAGCAACGGTATACGGCCTTCCTTCCAGTTACTTGAATTTGAAAT
AAAAAAAAGTTTGCTGTCTTGCTATCAAGTATAAATAGACCTGCAATTATTAATCTTTTGTTTCCTCGTC
ATTGTTCTCGTTCCCTTTCTTCCTTGTTTCTTTTTCTGCACAATACTTCAAGCTATACCAAGCATACAAT
CAACTCCAAGCTTGAAGCAAGCCTCCTGAAAGATGAACTCTCTGGCAAATAATAATAAGCTTTCTACTGA
GGATGAGGAAATCCATTCGGCAAGAAAAAGAGGCTATAACGAGGAGCAGAACTACAGCGAGGCCAGGAAA
AAGCAAAGAGATCAAGGCTTGTTGTCACAAGAGAGCAATGACGGAAATATTGACTCTGCTCTGTTGAGCG
AAGGGGCTACGCTAAAAGGGACTCAAAGTCAGTATGAAAGCGGACTGACGTCTAACAAAGATGAGAAAGG
AAGTGATGACGAAGATGCGTCAGTGGCTGAGGCTGCTGTTGCCGCTACCGTCAATTATACAGACTTAATC
CAGGGCCAGGAAGATAGTTCTGATGCCCACACATCTAATCAAACGAACGCGAATGGTGAGCACAAGGATT
CCCTTAATGGGGAAAGAGCCATAACCCCATCAAATGAAGGAGTCAAGCCAAACACCTCCCTGGAGGGAAT
GACGTCTTCACCAATGGAATCTACACAGCAATCTAAAAACGACATGCTCATACCATTGGCAGAACACGAT
CGTGGGCCAGAACACCAACAGGATGATGAAGACAATGATGACGCTGACATTGATCTCAAAAAGGATATAA
GCATGCAGCCGGGTCGTCGTGGAAGAAAACCTACTACTTTGGCCACAACAGACGAGTGGAAAAAGCAAAG
AAAAGACTCCCATAAAGAAGTCGAAAGGCGTCGCCGCGAAAACATCAACACTGCAATCAACGTTTTAAGC
GACCTCCTGCCCGTGAGAGAATCAAGTAAGGCAGCAATATTGGCGTGTGCCGCTGAATACATTCAAAAAT
TGAAAGAAACCGATGAAGCAAACATCGAAAAGTGGACGTTACAAAAATTGCTTAGCGAGCAAAACGCATC
GCAATTAGCCAGTGCAAATGAGAAACTGCAGGAAGAACTGGGAAATGCTTACAAAGAAATCGAGTACATG
AAACGCGTTTTAAGGAAGGAGGGAATAGAATACGAGGATATGCACACTCACAAGAAACAAGAGAACGAAA
GAAAAAGCACTAGGAGCGATAATCCACATGAGGCTAGAGTGTCGCATAGTGATACTAATTCTAGCAAACC
CAAAAACACGAAGGAGAACCTTTCAAAAAGCTCTTGGAGGCAAGAATGGCTTGCAAATTTGAAACTTATT
TCCGTTTCGTTGGTTGATGAGTTCCCTTCGGAGCTTTCCGACAGTGATAGACAAATAATTAACGAAAAAA
TGCAGTTACTTAAAGATATATTTGCTAACAACCTTAAATCAGCAATTTCCAATAATTTTAGAGAGAGTGA
CATCATTATACTGAAAGGTGAAATAGAAGATTACCCAATGAGTTCTGAAATTAAGATTTACTACAACGAA
TTACAGAACAAGCCTGATGCAAAAAAAGCCAGATTTTGGTCATTTATGAAGACTCAGAGATTTGTTTCCA
ACATGGGATTTGATATTCAGAAGTCCTGTGAACCTGTTTCTATATCCACGTCGGTCAAACCACATGTGGT
CGAGCCCGAGCATATGGCAGATGCCAAAATTATGCCTAAGGATATACTGCAAATTACAAAAAAACCGTTA
ATGGTTAAAAATGTGAAGCCTTCTTCTCCGCCAGATGTGAAGTCTTTGGTGCAGCTGAGCACAATGGAAA
CGAAAACCCTACCAGAAAAGAAGCAATTCGACAGTATTTTTAATTCTAACAAAGCAAAAATAATCCCTGG
AAATGGGAAGCACGCATCAGAAAACATCTCACTCTCTTTCTCAAGACCTGCGTCCTACGGCTATTTTTCT
GTTGGAAAAAGGGTTCGGGGATCCTCTAGAGGTGAACAAAAGTTGATTTCTGAAGAAGATTTGAACGGTG
AACAAAAGCTAATCTCCGAGGAAGACTTGAACGGTGAACAAAAATTAATCTCAGAAGAAGACTTGAACGG
ATCCTCTAGAGTCGACTGAATCGTAGATACTGAAAAACCCCGCAAGTTCACTTCAACTGTGCATCGTGCA
CCATCTCAATTTCTTTCATTTATACATCGTTTTGCCTTCTTTTATGTAACTATACTCCTCTAAGTTTCAA
TCTTGGCCATGTAACCTCTGATCTATAGAATTTTTTAAATGACTAGAATTAATGCCCATCTTTTTTTTGG
ACCTAAATTCTTCATGAAAATATATTACGAGGGCTTATTCAGAAGCTTTGGACTTCTTCGCCAGAGGTTT
GGTCAAGTCTCCAATCAAGGTTGTCGGCTTGTCTACCTTGCCAGAAATTTACGAAAAGATGGAAAAGGGT
CAAATCGTTGGTAGATACGTTGTTGACACTTCTAAATAAGCGAATTTCTTATGATTTATGATTTTTATTA
TTAAATAAGTTATAAAAAAAATAAGTGTATACAAATTTTAAAGTGACTCTTAGGTTTTAAAACGAAAATT
CTTATTCTTGAGTAACTCTTTCCTGTAGGTCAGGTTGCTTTCTCAGGTATAGCATGAGGTCGCTCTTATT
GACCACACCTCTACCGGCATGCCGAGCAAATGCCTGCAAATCGCTCCCCATTTCACCCAATTGTAGATAT
GCTAACTCCAGCAATGAGTTGATGAATCTCGGTGTGTATTTTATGTCCTCAGAGGACAACACCTGTTGTA
ATCGTTCTTCCACACGGATCCTGGCGTAATAGCGAAGAGGCCCGCACCGATCGCCCTTCCCAACAGTTGC
GCAGCCTGAATGGCGAATGGCGCCTGATGCGGTATTTTCTCCTTACGCATCTGTGCGGTATTTCACACCG
CATAATCGCTGGGCCATTCTCATGAAGAATATCTTGAATTTATTGTCATATTACTAGTTGGTGTGGAAGT
CCTAATATCGGTGATCAATATAGTGGTTGACATGCTGGCTAGTCAACATTGAGCCTTTTGATCATGCAAA
TATATTACGGTATTTTACAATCAAATATCAAACTTAACTATTGACTTTATAACTTATTTAGGTGGTAACA
TTCTTATAAAAAAGAAAAAAATTACTGCAAAACAGTACTAGCTTTTAACTTGTATCCTAGGTTATCTATG
CTGTCTCACCATAGAGAATATTACCTATTTCAGAATGTATGTCCATGATTCGCCGGGTAAATACATATAA
TACACAAATCTGGCTTAATAAAGTCTATAATATATCTCATAAAGAAGTGCTAAATTGGCTAGTGCTATAT
ATTTTTAAGAAAATTTCTTTTGACTAAGTCCATATCGACTTTGTAAAAGTTCACATTAGCATACATATAT
TACACGAGCCAGAAATAGTAACTTTTGCCTAAATCACAAATTGCAAAATTTAATTGCTTGCAAAAGGTCA
CATGCTTATAATCAACTTTTTTAAAAATTTAAAATACTTTTTTATTTTTTATTTTTAAACATAAATGAAA
TAATTTATTTATTGTTTATGATTACCGAAACATAAAACCTGCTCAAGAAAAAGAAACTGTTTTGTCCTTG
GAAAAAAAGCACTACCTAGGAGCGGCCAAAATGCCGAGGCTTTCATAGCTTAAACTCTTTACAGAAAATA
GGCATTATAGATCAGTTCGAGTTTTCTTATTCTTCCTTCCGGTTTTATCGTCACAGTTTTACAGTAAATA
AGTATCACCTCTTAGAGTTCGATGATAAGCTGTCAAACATGAGAATTAATTCCACATGTTAAAATAGTGA
AGGAGCATGTTCGGCACACAGTGGACCGAACGTGGGGTAAGTGCACTAGGGTCCGGTTAAACGGATCTCG
CATTGATGAGGCAACGCTAATTATCAACATATAGATTGTTATCTATCTGCATGAACACGAAATCTTTACT
TGACGACTTGAGGCTGATGGTGTTTATGCAAAGAAACCACTGTGTTTAATATGTGTCACTGTTTGATATT
ACTGTCAGCGTAGAAGATAATAGTAAAAGCGGTTAATAAGTGTATTTGAGATAAGTGTGATAAAGTTTTT
ACAGCGAAAAGACGATAAATACAAGAAAATGATTACGAGGATACGGAGAGAGGTATGTACATGTGTATTT
ATATACTAAGCTGCCGGCGGTTGTTTGCAAGACCGAGAAAAGGCTAGCAAGAATCGGGTCATTGTAGCGT
ATGCGCCTGTGAACATTCTCTTCAACAAGTTTGATTCCATTGCGGTGAAATGGTAAAAGTCAACCCCCTG
CGATGTATATTTTCCTGTACAATCAATCAAAAAGCCAAATGATTTAGCATTATCTTTACATCTTGTTATT
TTACAGATTTTATGTTTAGATCTTTTATGCTTGCTTTTCAAAAGGCTTGCAAGGCCGTTTCTGACAGAGT
AAAATTCTTGAGGGAACTTTCACCATTATGGGAAATGGTTCAAGAAGGTATTGACTTAAACTCCATCAAA
TGGTCAGGTCATTGAGTGTTTTTTATTTGTTGTATTTTTTTTTTTTTAGAGAAAATCCTCCAATATATAA
ATTAGGAATCATAGTTTCATGATTTTCTGTTACACCTAACTTTTTGTGTGGTGCCCTCCTCCTTGTCAAT
ATTAATGTTAAAGTGCAATTCTTTTTCCTTATCACGTTGAGCCATTAGTATCAATTTGCTTACCTGTATT
CCTTTACATCCTCCTTTTTCTCCTTCTTGATAAATGTATGTAGATTGCGTATATAGTTTCGTCTACCCTA
TGAACATATTCCATTTTGTAATTTCGTGTCGTTTCTATTATGAATTTCATTTATAAAGTTTATGTACAAA
TATCATAAAAAAAGAGAATCTTTTTAAGCAAGGATTTTCTTAACTTCTTCGGCGACAGCATCACCGACTT
CGGTGGTACTGTTGGAACCACCTAAATCACCAGTTCTGATACCTGCATCCAAAACCTTTTTAACTGCATC
TTCAATGGCCTTACCTTCTTCAGGCAAGTTCAATGACAATTTCAACATCATTGCAGCAGACAAGATAGTG
GCGATAGGGTTGACCTTATTCTTTGGCAAATCTGGAGCAGAACCGTGGCATGGTTCGTACAAACCAAATG
CGGTGTTCTTGTCTGGCAAAGAGGCCAAGGACGCAGATGGCAACAAACCCAAGGAACCTGGGATAACGGA
GGCTTCATCGGAGATGATATCACCAAACATGTTGCTGGTGATTATAATACCATTTAGGTGGGTTGGGTTC
TTAACTAGGATCATGGCGGCAGAATCAATCAATTGATGTTGAACCTTCAATGTAGGGAATTCGTTCTTGA
TGGTTTCCTCCACAGTTTTTCTCCATAATCTTGAAGAGGCCAAAACATTAGCTTTATCCAAGGACCAAAT
AGGCAATGGTGGCTCATGTTGTAGGGCCATGAAAGCGGCCATTCTTGTGATTCTTTGCACTTCTGGAACG
GTGTATTGTTCACTATCCCAAGCGACACCATCACCATCGTCTTCCTTTCTCTTACCAAAGTAAATACCTC
CCACTAATTCTCTGACAACAACGAAGTCAGTACCTTTAGCAAATTGTGGCTTGATTGGAGATAAGTCTAA
AAGAGAGTCGGATGCAAAGTTACATGGTCTTAAGTTGGCGTACAATTGAAGTTCTTTACGGATTTTTAGT
AAACCTTGTTCAGGTCTAACACTACCGGTACCCCATTTAGGACCACCCACAGCACCTAACAAAACGGCAT
CAGCCTTCTTGGAGGCTTCCAGCGCCTCATCTGGAAGTGGAACACCTGTAGCATCGATAGCAGCACCACC
AATTAAATGATTTTCGAAATCGAACTTGACATTGGAACGAACATCAGAAATAGCTTTAAGAACCTTAATG
GCTTCGGCTGTGATTTCTTGACCAACGTGGTCACCTGGCAAAACGACGATCTTCTTAGGGGCAGACATTA
GAATGGTATATCCTTGAAATATATATATATATATTGCTGAAATGTAAAAGGTAAGAAAAGTTAGAAAGTA
AGACGATTGCTAACCACCTATTGGAAAAAACAATAGGTCCTTAAATAATATTGTCAACTTCAAGTATTGT
GATGCAAGCATTTAGTCATGAACGCTTCTCTATTCTATATGAAAAGCCGGTTCCGGCGCTCTCACCTTTC
CTTTTTCTCCCAATTTTTCAGTTGAAAAAGGTATATGCGTCAGGCGACCTCTGAAATTAACAAAAAATTT
CCAGTCATCGAATTTGATTCTGTGCGATAGCGCCCCTGTGTGTTCTCGTTATGTTGAGGAAAAAAATAAT
GGTTGCTAAGAGATTCGAACTCTTGCATCTTACGATACCTGAGTATTCCCACAGTTAACTGCGGTCAAGA
TATTTCTTGAATCAGGCGCCTTAGACCGCTCGGCCAAACAACCAATTACTTGTTGAGAAATAGAGTATAA
TTATCCTATAAATATAACGTTTTTGAACACACATGAACAAGGAAGTACAGGACAATTGATTTTGAAGAGA
ATGTGGATTTTGATGTAATTGTTGGGATTCCATTTTTAATAAGGCAATAATATTAGGTATGTAGATATAC
TAGAAGTTCTCCTCGAGGAATTCTTGAAGACGAAAGGGCCTCGTGATACGCCTATTTTTATAGGTTAATG
TCATGATAATAATGGTTTCTTAGACGTCAGGTGGCACTTTTCGGGGAAATGTGCGCGGAACCCCTATTTG
TTTATTTTTCTAAATACATTCAAATATGTATCCGCTCATGAGACAATAACCCTGATAAATGCTTCAATAA
TATTGAAAAAGGAAGAGTATGAGTATTCAACATTTCCGTGTCGCCCTTATTCCCTTTTTTGCGGCATTTT
GCCTTCCTGTTTTTGCTCACCCAGAAACGCTGGTGAAAGTAAAAGATGCTGAAGATCAGTTGGGTGCACG
AGTGGGTTACATCGAACTGGATCTCAACAGCGGTAAGATCCTTGAGAGTTTTCGCCCCGAAGAACGTTTT
CCAATGATGAGCACTTTTAAAGTTCTGCTATGTGGCGCGGTATTATCCCGTATTGACGCCGGGCAAGAGC
AACTCGGTCGCCGCATACACTATTCTCAGAATGACTTGGTTGAGTACTCACCAGTCACAGAAAAGCATCT
TACGGATGGCATGACAGTAAGAGAATTATGCAGTGCTGCCATAACCATGAGTGATAACACTGCGGCCAAC
TTACTTCTGACAACGATCGGAGGACCGAAGGAGCTAACCGCTTTTTTGCACAACATGGGGGATCATGTAA
CTCGCCTTGATCGTTGGGAACCGGAGCTGAATGAAGCCATACCAAACGACGAGCGTGACACCACGATGCC
TGTAGCAATGGCAACAACGTTGCGCAAACTATTAACTGGCGAACTACTTACTCTAGCTTCCCGGCAACAA
TTAATAGACTGGATGGAGGCGGATAAAGTTGCAGGACCACTTCTGCGCTCGGCCCTTCCGGCTGGCTGGT
TTATTGCTGATAAATCTGGAGCCGGTGAGCGTGGGTCTCGCGGTATCATTGCAGCACTGGGGCCAGATGG
TAAGCCCTCCCGTATCGTAGTTATCTACACGACGGGGAGTCAGGCAACTATGGATGAACGAAATAGACAG
ATCGCTGAGATAGGTGCCTCACTGATTAAGCATTGGTAACTGTCAGACCAAGTTTACTCATATATACTTT
AGATTGATTTAAAACTTCATTTTTAATTTAAAAGGATCTAGGTGAAGATCCTTTTTGATAATCTCATGAC
CAAAATCCCTTAACGTGAGTTTTCGTTCCACTGAGCGTCAGACCCCGTAGAAAAGATCAAAGGATCTTCT
TGAGATCCTTTTTTTCTGCGCGTAATCTGCTGCTTGCAAACAAAAAAACCACCGCTACCAGCGGTGGTTT
GTTTGCCGGATCAAGAGCTACCAACTCTTTTTCCGAAGGTAACTGGCTTCAGCAGAGCGCAGATACCAAA
TACTGTTCTTCTAGTGTAGCCGTAGTTAGGCCACCACTTCAAGAACTCTGTAGCACCGCCTACATACCTC
GCTCTGCTAATCCTGTTACCAGTGGCTGCTGCCAGTGGCGATAAGTCGTGTCTTACCGGGTTGGACTCAA
GACGATAGTTACCGGATAAGGCGCAGCGGTCGGGCTGAACGGGGGGTTCGTGCACACAGCCCAGCTTGGA
GCGAACGACCTACACCGAACTGAGATACCTACAGCGTGAGCTATGAGAAAGCGCCACGCTTCCCGAAGGG
AGAAAGGCGGACAGGTATCCGGTAAGCGGCAGGGTCGGAACAGGAGAGCGCACGAGGGAGCTTCCAGGGG
GAAACGCCTGGTATCTTTATAGTCCTGTCGGGTTTCGCCACCTCTGACTTGAGCGTCGATTTTTGTGATG
CTCGTCAGGGGGGCGGAGCCTATGGAAAAACGCCAGCAACGCGGCCTTTTTACGGTTCCTGGCCTTTTGC
TGGCCTTTTGCTCACATGTTCTTTCCTGCGTTATCCCCTGATTCTGTGGATAACCGTATTACCGCCTTTG
AGTGAGCTGATACCGCTCGCCGCAGCCGAACGACCGAGCGCAGCGAGTCAGTGAGCGAGGAAGCGGAAGA
GCGCCCAATACGCAAACCGCCTCTCCCCGCGCGTTGGCCGATTCATTAATGCAGGATCCGGGATCGAAGA
AATGATGGTAAATGAAATAGGAAATCAAGGAGCATGAAGGCAAAAGACAAATATAAGGGTCGAACGAAAA
ATAAAGTGAAAAGTGTTGATATGATGTATTTGGCTTTGCGGCGCCGAAAAAACGAGTTTACGCAATTGCA
CAATCATGCTGACTCTGTGGCGGACCCGCGCTCTTGCCGGCCCGGCGATAACGCTGGGCGTGAGGCTGTG
CCCGGCGGAGTTTTTTGCGCCTGCATTTTCCAAGGTTTACCCTGCGCTAAGGGGCGAGATTGGAGAAGCA
ATAAGAATGCCGGTTGGGGTTGCGATGATGACGACCACGACAACTGGTGTCATTATTTAAGTTGCCGAAA
GAACCTGAGTGCATTTGCAACATGAGTATACTAGAAGAATGAGCCAAGACTTGCGAGACGCGAGTTTGCC
GGTGGTGCGAACAATAGAGCGACCATGACCTTGAAGGTGAGACGCGCATAACCGCTAGAGTACTTTGAAG
AGGAAACAGCAATAGGGTTGCTACCAGTATAAATAGACAGGTACATACAACACTGGAAATGGTTGTCTGT
TTGAGTACGCTTTCAATTCATTTGGGTGTGCACTTTATTATGTTACAATATGGAAGGGAACTTTACACTT
CTCCTATGCACATATATTAATTAAAGTCCAATGCTAGTAGAGAAGGGGGGTAACACCCCTCCGCGCTCTT
TTCCGATTTTTTTCTAAACCGTGGAATATTTCGGAT
